>Addgene plasmid #30990 | pNG6 | depositor full sequence | sequence record 14244 | Author sequence
CTGCATTAATGAATCGGCCAACGCGCGGGGAGAGGCGGTTTGCGTATTGGGCGCTCTTCCGCTTCCTCGC
TCACTGACTCGCTGCGCTCGGTCGTTCGGCTGCGGCGAGCGGTATCAGCTCACTCAAAGGCGGTAATACG
GTTATCCACAGAATCAGGGGATAACGCAGGAAAGAACATGAATTAATTCTCATGTTTGACAGCTTATCAT
CGATTAGCTTTAATGCGGTAGTTTATCACAGTTAAATTGCTAACGCAGTCAGGCACCGTGTATGAAATCT
AACAATGCGCTCATCGTCATCCTCGGCACCGTCACCCTGGATGCTGTAGGCATAGGCTTGGTTATGCCGG
TACTGCCGGGCCTCTTGCGGGATATCGTCCATTCCGACAGCATCGCCAGTCACTATGGCGTGCTGCTAGC
GCTATATGCGTTGATGCAATTTCTATGCGCACCCGTTCTCGGAGCACTGTCCGACCGCTTTGGCCGCCGC
CCAGTCCTGCTCGCTTCGCTACTTGGAGCCACTATCGACTACGCGATCATGGCGACCACACCCGTCCTGT
GGATTCTCTACGCCGGACGCATCGTGGCCGGCATCACCGGCGCCACAGGTGCGGTTGCTGGCGCCTATAT
CGCCGACATCACCGATGGGGAAGATCGGGCTCGCCACTTCGGGCTCATGAGCGCTTGTTTCGGCGTGGGT
ATGGTGGCAGGCCCCGTGGCCGGGGGACTGTTGGGCGCCATCTCCTTACATGCACCATTCCTTGCGGCGG
CGGTGCTCAACGGCCTCAACCTACTACTGGGCTGCTTCCTAATGCAGGAGTCGCATAAGGGAGAGCGCCG
ACCCATGCCCTTGAGAGCCTTCAACCCAGTCAGCTCCTTCCGGTGGGCGCGGGGCATGACTATCGTCGCC
GCACTTATGACTGTCTTCTTTATCATGCAACTCGTAGGACAGGTGCCGGCAGCGCTCTGGGTCATTTTCG
GCGAGGACCGCTTTCGCTGGAGCGCGACGATGATCGGCCTGTCGCTTGCGGTATTCGGAATCTTGCACGC
CCTCGCTCAAGCCTTCGTCACTGGTCCCGCCACCAAACGTTTCGGCGAGAAGCAGGCCATTATCGCCGGC
ATGGCGGCCGACGCGCTGGGCTACGTCTTGCTGGCGTTCGCGACGCGAGGCTGGATGGCCTTCCCCATTA
TGATTCTTCTCGCTTCCGGCGGCATCGGGATGCCCGCGTTGCAGGCCATGCTGTCCAGGCAGGTAGATGA
CGACCATCAGGGACAGCTTCAAGGATCGCTCGCGGCTCTTACCAGCCTAACTTCGATCATTGGACCGCTG
ATCGTCACGGCGATTTATGCCGCCTCGGCGAGCACATGGAACGGGTTGGCATGGATTGTAGGCGCCGCCC
TATACCTTGTCTGCCTCCCCGCGTTGCGTCGCGGTGCATGGAGCCGGGCCACCTCGACCTGAATGGAAGC
CGGCGGCACCTCGCTAACGGATTCACCACTCCAAGAATTGGAGCCAATCAATTCTTGCGGAGAACTGTGA
ATGCGCAAACCAACCCTTGATCGGGGAAGAACAGTATGTCGAGCTATTTTTTGACTTACTGGGGATCAAG
CCTGATTGGGAGAAAATAAAATATCCCCTATAGTGAGTCGTATTACATGGTCATAGCTGTTTCCTGGCAG
CTCTGGCCCGTGTCTCAAAATCTCTGATGTTACATTGCACAAGATAAAAATATATCATCATGCCTCCTCT
AGAGGTCTCGTGCAGCGGCTGTTGCCGGTGCTGTGCCAGGACCATGGCCTGACCCCGGACCAAGTGGTGG
CTATCGCCAGCAACGGTGGCGGCAAGCAAGCGCTCGAAACGGTGGAGACCCTCGAGCCACCCATGACCAA
AATCCCTTAACGTGAGTTACGCGTCGTTCCACTGAGCGTCAGACCCCGTAGAAAAGATCAAAGGATCTTC
TTGAGATCCTTTTTTTCTGCGCGTAATCTGCTGCTTGCAAACAAAAAAACCACCGCTACCAGCGGTGGTT
TGTTTGCCGGATCAAGAGCTACCAACTCTTTTTCCGAAGGTAACTGGCTTCAGCAGAGCGCAGATACCAA
ATACTGTTCTTCTAGTGTAGCCGTAGTTAGGCCACCACTTCAAGAACTCTGTAGCACCGCCTACATACCT
CGCTCTGCTAATCCTGTTACCAGTGGCTGCTGCCAGTGGCGATAAGTCGTGTCTTACCGGGTTGGACTCA
AGACGATAGTTACCGGATAAGGCGCAGCGGTCGGGCTGAACGGGGGGTTCGTGCACACAGCCCAGCTTGG
AGCGAACGACCTACACCGAACTGAGATACCTACAGCGTGAGCTATGAGAAAGCGCCACGCTTCCCGAAGG
GAGAAAGGCGGACAGGTATCCGGTAAGCGGCAGGGTCGGAACAGGAGAGCGCACGAGGGAGCTTCCAGGG
GGAAACGCCTGGTATCTTTATAGTCCTGTCGGGTTTCGCCACCTCTGACTTGAGCGTCGATTTTTGTGAT
GCTCGTCAGGGGGGCGGAGCCTATGGAAAAACGCCAGCAACGCGGCCTTTTTACGGTTCCTGGCCTTTTG
CTGGCCTTTTGCTCACATGTTCTTTCCTGCGTTATCCCCTGATTCTGTGGATAACCGTATTACCGCCTTT
GAGTGAGCTGATACCGCTCGCCGCAGCCGAACGACCGAGCGCAGCGAGTCAGTGAGCGAGGAAGCGGAAG
AGCGCCCAATACGCAAACCGCCTCTCCCCGCGCGTTGGCCGATTCATTAATGCAGCTGGCACGACAGGTT
TCCCGACTGGAAAGCGGGCAGTGAGCGCAACGCAATTAATACGCGTACCGCTAGCCAGGAAGAGTTTGTA
GAAACGCAAAAAGGCCATCCGTCAGGATGGCCTTCTGCTTAGTTTGATGCCTGGCAGTTTATGGCGGGCG
TCCTGCCCGCCACCCTCCGGGCCGTTGCTTCACAACGTTCAAATCCGCTCCCGGCGGATTTGTCCTACTC
AGGAGAGCGTTCACCGACAAACAACAGATAAAACGAAAGGCCCAGTCTTCCGACTGAGCCTTTCGTTTTA
TTTGATGCCTGGCAGTTCCCTACTCTCGCGTT
Features (pLannotate 1.2.2; 10 found; start..end, strand, type, name):
      1..54      -  CDS            lacI (fragment): lac repressor; lacI; The lac repressor binds to the lac operator to inhibit transcription in E. coli. This inhibition can be relieved by adding lactose or isopropyl-β-D-thiogalactopyranoside (IPTG).
     56..180     -  rep_origin     RSF ori (fragment): Plasmids containing the RSF 1030 origin of replication can be propagated in E. coli cells that contain additional plasmids with compatible origins.
    196..224     +  promoter       tet promoter: E. coli promoter for tetracycline efflux protein gene
    272..1462    +  CDS            TcR: tetracycline efflux protein; tet; confers resistance to tetracycline
   1560..1634    +  CDS            KanR (fragment): aminoglycoside phosphotransferase; aphA-3; confers resistance to kanamycin
   1637..1655    -  promoter       T7 promoter: promoter for bacteriophage T7 RNA polymerase
   1961..2549    +  rep_origin     ori: high-copy-number ColE1/pMB1/pBR322/pUC origin of replication
   2732..2824    +  CDS            lacI (fragment): lac repressor; lacI; The lac repressor binds to the lac operator to inhibit transcription in E. coli. This inhibition can be relieved by adding lactose or isopropyl-β-D-thiogalactopyranoside (IPTG).
   2879..2906    -  terminator     rrnB T2 terminator: transcription terminator T2 from the E. coli rrnB gene
   3038..3081    +  terminator     rrnB T1 terminator: Escherichia coli rrnB; transcription terminator T1 from the E. coli rrnB gene
