[The description below was written by a language model from this plasmid's Addgene catalogue record and pLannotate feature annotations shown in this document.]
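Description:
pNG6 is a small bacterial module plasmid (about 3.1 kb) from a Golden Gate toolkit for assembling custom TALENs and other TAL effector-based DNA-targeting constructs. It is built on the pTC14 backbone and is maintained in E. coli as a high-copy plasmid through a ColE1/pUC-type origin. Selection is with tetracycline, provided by a tet promoter driving the TcR efflux protein gene. The automated annotation also picks up short fragments of lacI, an RSF origin and a kanamycin resistance gene, along with a T7 promoter and rrnB T1 and T2 terminators. The fragments appear to be remnants of backbone construction rather than functional elements, and the record lists tetracycline as the only resistance.

The payload is a 117 bp insert named "repeat NG6", derived from Xanthomonas oryzae and cloned between XbaI and XhoI sites that both remain intact. The feature table does not annotate the insert itself. By the naming convention of this kit, it encodes a single TAL effector repeat carrying the NG repeat-variable diresidue, which is generally associated with recognition of thymine. The number indicates that the module is designed for the sixth position in an ordered repeat array. The repeat is not meant to be expressed from this plasmid. Instead, the plasmid serves as a storage and donor vector from which the repeat is released and ligated in defined order with other repeat modules to build arrays of chosen DNA-binding specificity. Those arrays are then moved into TALEN or TAL effector backbones. The record does not describe the flanking type IIS sites or overhangs that set the module's position.
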