Addgene plasmid #30990: pNG6
Depositing lab: Adam Bogdanove & Daniel Voytas. Depositing organization: University of Minnesota. Publication: Efficient design and assembly of custom TALEN and other TAL effector-based constructs for DNA targeting. Cermak T, Doyle EL, Christian M, Wang L, Zhang Y, Schmidt C, Baller JA, Somia NV, Bogdanove AJ, Voytas DF. Nucleic Acids Res. 2011 Jul;39(12):e82. doi: 10.1093/nar/gkr218 PubMed 21493687.
Backbone
  Vector backbone: pTC14
  Backbone size w/o insert (bp): 2989
Growth in bacteria
  Bacterial resistance: Tetracycline, 10 μg/mL
  Growth temperature: 37°C
  Growth strain: DH5alpha
  Growth instructions: DH5a/LB+antibiotics
  Copy number: High Copy
Gene/Insert
  Gene/Insert name: repeat NG6
  Species: Xanthamonas oryzae
  Insert size (bp): 117
  Cloning method: Restriction Enzyme; 5′ cloning site XbaI (not destroyed); 3′ cloning site XhoI (not destroyed)
  Sequencing primers: 5′ pTC14_F2 (caagcctgattgggagaaaa)
Terms and licenses: Academic/Nonprofit Terms; Industry Terms: Not Available to Industry
How to cite: pNG6 was a gift from Adam Bogdanove & Daniel Voytas (Addgene plasmid # 30990 ; http://n2t.net/addgene:30990 ; RRID:Addgene_30990)
