>Addgene plasmid #30990 | pNG6 | addgene partial sequence | sequence record 35594 | 30990 with pTC14_F2 (caagcctgattgggagaaaa)
CATGGTCATAGCTGTTTCCTGGCAGCTCTGGCCCGTGTCTCAAAATCTCTGATGTTACATTGCACAAGAT
AAAAATATATCATCATGCCTCCTCTAGAGGTCTCGTGCAGCGGCTGTTGCCGGTGCTGTGCCAGGACCAT
GGCCTGACCCCGGACCAAGTGGTGGCTATCGCCAGCAACGGTGGCGGCAAGCAAGCGCTCGAAACGGTGG
AGACCCTCGAGCCACCCATGACCAAAATCCCTTAACGTGAGTTACGCGTCGTTCCACTGAGCGTCAGACC
CCGTAGAAAAGATCAAAGGATCTTCTTGAGATCCTTTTTTTCTGCGCGTAATCTGCTGCTTGCAAACAAA
AAAACCACCGCTACCAGCGGTGGTTTGTTTGCCGGATCAAGAGCTACCAACTCTTTTTCCGAAGGTAACT
GGCTTCAGCAGAGCGCAGATACCAAATACTGTTCTTCTAGTGTAGCCGTAGTTAGGCCACCACTTCAAGA
ACTCTGTAGCACCGCCTACATACCTCGCTCTGCTAATCCTGTTACCAGTGGCTGCTGCCAGTGGCGATAA
GTCGTGTCTTACCGGGTTGGACTCAAGACGATAGTTACCGGATAAGGCGCAGCGGTCGGGCTGAACGGGG
GGTTCGTGCACACAGCCCAGCTTGGAGCGAACGACCTACACCGAACTGAGATACCTACAGCGTGAGCTAT
GAGAAAGCGCCACGCTTCCCGAAGGGAGAAAGGCGGACAGGTATCCGGTAAGCGGCAGGGTCGGAACAGG
AGAGCGCACGAGGGAGCTTCCAGGGGGAAACGCCTGGTATCTTTATAGTCCTGTCGGGTTTCGCCACCTC
TGACTTGAGC
